>Addgene plasmid #184491 | PLX_307 SLC31A1 | addgene full sequence | sequence record 364994 | Addgene NGS Result
ATATAAAATTATTCATAATGATAGTAGGAGGCTTGGTAGGTTTAAGAATAGTTTTTGCTGTACTTTCTAT
AGTGAATAGAGTTAGGCAGGGATATTCACCATTATCGTTTCAGACCCACCTCCCAACCCCGAGGGGACCC
ATGCATTGCATCTCAATTAGTCAGCAACCAGGTGTGGAAAGTCCCCAGGCTCCCCAGCAGGCAGAAGTAT
GCAAAGCATGCGTCTCAATTAGTCAGCAACCATAGTCCCGCCCCTAACTCCGCCCATCCCGCCCCTAACT
CCGCCCAGTTCCGCCCATTCTCCGCCCCATGGCTGACTAATTTTTTTTATTTATGCAGAGGCCGAGGCCG
CCTCGGCCTCTGAGCTATTCCAGAAGTAGTGAGGAGGCTTTTTTGGAGGCCTAGGCTTTTGCAAAAAGCT
TTCTAGAGGTACCACCGGAGCTTACCATGACCGAGTACAAGCCCACGGTGCGCCTCGCCACCCGCGACGA
CGTCCCCAGGGCCGTACGCACCCTCGCCGCCGCGTTCGCCGACTACCCCGCCACGCGCCACACCGTCGAT
CCGGACCGCCACATCGAGCGGGTCACCGAGCTGCAAGAACTCTTCCTCACGCGCGTCGGGCTCGACATCG
GCAAGGTGTGGGTCGCGGACGACGGCGCCGCCGTGGCGGTCTGGACCACGCCGGAGAGCGTCGAAGCGGG
GGCGGTGTTCGCCGAGATCGGCCCGCGCATGGCCGAGTTGAGCGGTTCCCGGCTGGCCGCGCAGCAACAG
ATGGAAGGCCTCCTGGCGCCGCACCGGCCCAAGGAGCCCGCGTGGTTCCTGGCCACCGTCGGCGTCTCGC
CCGACCACCAGGGCAAGGGTCTGGGCAGCGCCGTCGTGCTCCCCGGAGTGGAGGCGGCCGAGCGCGCCGG
GGTGCCCGCCTTCCTGGAGACCTCCGCGCCCCGCAACCTCCCCTTCTACGAGCGGCTCGGCTTCACCGTC
ACCGCCGACGTCGAGGTGCCCGAAGGACCGCGCACCTGGTGCATGACCCGCAAGCCCGGTGCCAGTTAAC
GAATTCTAGATCTTGAGACAAATGGCAGTATTCATCCACAATTTTAAAAGAAAAGGGGGGATTGGGGGGT
ACAGTGCAGGGGAAAGAATAGTAGACATAATAGCAACAGACATACAAACTAAAGAATTACAAAAACAAAT
TACAAAAATTCAAAATTTTCGGGTTTATTACAGGGACAGCAGAGATCCACTTTGGCGCCGGCTCGAGGCC
TGCAGGTGCAAAGATGGATAAAGTTTTAAACAGAGAGGAATCTTTGCAGCTAATGGACCTTCTAGGTCTT
GAAAGGAGTGGGAATTGGCTCCGGTGCCCGTCAGTGGGCAGAGCGCACATCGCCCACAGTCCCCGAGAAG
TTGGGGGGAGGGGTCGGCAATTGAACCGGTGCCTAGAGAAGGTGGCGCGGGGTAAACTGGGAAAGTGATG
TCGTGTACTGGCTCCGCCTTTTTCCCGAGGGTGGGGGAGAACCGTATATAAGTGCAGTAGTCGCCGTGAA
CGTTCTTTTTCGCAACGGGTTTGCCGCCAGAACACAGGTAAGTGCCGTGTGTGGTTCCCGCGGGCCTGGC
CTCTTTACGGGTTATGGCCCTTGCGTGCCTTGAATTACTTCCACCTGGCTGCAGTACGTGATTCTTGATC
CCGAGCTTCGGGTTGGAAGTGGGTGGGAGAGTTCGAGGCCTTGCGCTTAAGGAGCCCCTTCGCCTCGTGC
TTGAGTTGAGGCCTGGCCTGGGCGCTGGGGCCGCCGCGTGCGAATCTGGTGGCACCTTCGCGCCTGTCTC
GCTGCTTTCGATAAGTCTCTAGCCATTTAAAATTTTTGATGACCTGCTGCGACGCTTTTTTTCTGGCAAG
ATAGTCTTGTAAATGCGGGCCAAGATCTGCACACTGGTATTTCGGTTTTTGGGGCCGCGGGCGGCGACGG
GGCCCGTGCGTCCCAGCGCACATGTTCGGCGAGGCGGGGCCTGCGAGCGCGGCCACCGAGAATCGGACGG
GGGTAGTCTCAAGCTGGCCGGCCTGCTCTGGTGCCTGGCCTCGCGCCGCCGTGTATCGCCCCGCCCTGGG
CGGCAAGGCTGGCCCGGTCGGCACCAGTTGCGTGAGCGGAAAGATGGCCGCTTCCCGGCCCTGCTGCAGG
GAGCTCAAAATGGAGGACGCGGCGCTCGGGAGAGCGGGCGGGTGAGTCACCCACACAAAGGAAAAGGGCC
TTTCCGTCCTCAGCCGTCGCTTCATGTGACTCCACGGAGTACCGGGCGCCGTCCAGGCACCTCGATTAGT
TCTCGAGCTTTTGGAGTACGTCGTCTTTAGGTTGGGGGGAGGGGTTTTATGCGATGGAGTTTCCCCACAC
TGAGTGGGTGGAGACTGAAGTTAGGCCAGCTTGGCACTTGATGTAATTCTCCTTGGAATTTGCCCTTTTT
GAGTTTGGATCTTGGTTCATTCTCAAGCCTCAGACAGTGGTTCAAAGTTTTTTTCTTCCATTTCAGGTGT
CGTGAGGCTAGCATCGATTGATCAACAAGTTTGTACAAAAAAGTTGGCATGGATCATTCCCACCATATGG
GGATGAGCTATATGGACTCCAACAGTACCATGCAACCTTCTCACCATCACCCAACCACTTCAGCCTCACA
CTCCCATGGTGGAGGAGACAGCAGCATGATGATGATGCCTATGACCTTCTACTTTGGCTTTAAGAATGTG
GAACTACTGTTTTCCGGTTTGGTGATCAATACAGCTGGAGAAATGGCTGGAGCTTTTGTGGCAGTGTTTT
TACTAGCAATGTTCTATGAAGGACTCAAGATAGCCCGAGAGAGCCTGCTGCGTAAGTCACAAGTCAGCAT
TCGCTACAATTCCATGCCTGTCCCAGGACCAAATGGAACCATCCTTATGGAGACACACAAAACTGTTGGG
CAACAGATGCTGAGCTTTCCTCACCTCCTGCAAACAGTGCTGCACATCATCCAGGTGGTCATAAGCTACT
TCCTCATGCTCATCTTCATGACCTACAACGGGTACCTCTGCATTGCAGTAGCAGCAGGGGCCGGTACAGG
ATACTTCCTCTTCAGCTGGAAGAAGGCAGTGGTAGTGGATATCACAGAGCATTGCCATTGCCCAACTTTC
TTGTACAAAGTGGTTGATATCGGTAAGCCTATCCCTAACCCTCTCCTCGGTCTCGATTCTACGTAGTAAT
GAACTAGTCCGTAACTTGAAAGTATTTCGATTTCTTGGCTTTATATATCTTGTGGAAAGGACGACAGACT
TTCTCATAGATTAGGAATACGCGTTAAGTCGACAATCAACCTCTGGATTACAAAATTTGTGAAAGATTGA
CTGGTATTCTTAACTATGTTGCTCCTTTTACGCTATGTGGATACGCTGCTTTAATGCCTTTGTATCATGC
TATTGCTTCCCGTATGGCTTTCATTTTCTCCTCCTTGTATAAATCCTGGTTGCTGTCTCTTTATGAGGAG
TTGTGGCCCGTTGTCAGGCAACGTGGCGTGGTGTGCACTGTGTTTGCTGACGCAACCCCCACTGGTTGGG
GCATTGCCACCACCTGTCAGCTCCTTTCCGGGACTTTCGCTTTCCCCCTCCCTATTGCCACGGCGGAACT
CATCGCCGCCTGCCTTGCCCGCTGCTGGACAGGGGCTCGGCTGTTGGGCACTGACAATTCCGTGGTGTTG
TCGGGGAAATCATCGTCCTTTCCTTGGCTGCTCGCCTGTGTTGCCACCTGGATTCTGCGCGGGACGTCCT
TCTGCTACGTCCCTTCGGCCCTCAATCCAGCGGACCTTCCTTCCCGCGGCCTGCTGCCGGCTCTGCGGCC
TCTTCCGCGTCTTCGCCTTCGCCCTCAGACGAGTCGGATCTCCCTTTGGGCCGCCTCCCCGCGTCGACTT
TAAGACCAATGACTTACAAGGCAGCTGTAGATCTTAGCCACTTTTTAAAAGAAAAGGGGGGACTGGAAGG
GCTAATTCACTCCCAACGAAGACAAGATCTGCTTTTTGCTTGTACTGGGTCTCTCTGGTTAGACCAGATC
TGAGCCTGGGAGCTCTCTGGCTAACTAGGGAACCCACTGCTTAAGCCTCAATAAAGCTTGCCTTGAGTGC
TTCAAGTAGTGTGTGCCCGTCTGTTGTGTGACTCTGGTAACTAGAGATCCCTCAGACCCTTTTAGTCAGT
GTGGAAAATCTCTAGCAGTACGTATAGTAGTTCATGTCATCTTATTATTCAGTATTTATAACTTGCAAAG
AAATGAATATCAGAGAGTGAGAGGAACTTGTTTATTGCAGCTTATAATGGTTACAAATAAAGCAATAGCA
TCACAAATTTCACAAATAAAGCATTTTTTTCACTGCATTCTAGTTGTGGTTTGTCCAAACTCATCAATGT
ATCTTATCATGTCTGGCTCTAGCTATCCCGCCCCTAACTCCGCCCATCCCGCCCCTAACTCCGCCCAGTT
CCGCCCATTCTCCGCCCCATGGCTGACTAATTTTTTTTATTTATGCAGAGGCCGAGGCCGCCTCGGCCTC
TGAGCTATTCCAGAAGTAGTGAGGAGGCTTTTTTGGAGGCCTAGGGACGTACCCAATTCGCCCTATAGTG
AGTCGTATTACGCGCGCTCACTGGCCGTCGTTTTACAACGTCGTGACTGGGAAAACCCTGGCGTTACCCA
ACTTAATCGCCTTGCAGCACATCCCCCTTTCGCCAGCTGGCGTAATAGCGAAGAGGCCCGCACCGATCGC
CCTTCCCAACAGTTGCGCAGCCTGAATGGCGAATGGG
[124 nt withheld, positions 4798-4921]
C
[91 nt withheld, positions 4923-5013]
A
[49 nt withheld, positions 5015-5063]
CCTTTGACGTTGGAGTCCACGTTCTTT
[37 nt withheld, positions 5091-5127]
ACCCTATCTCGGTCTATTCTTTTGATTTATAAGGGATTTTGCCGATTTCGGCCTATTGGTTAAAAAATGA
GCTGATTTAACAAAAATTTAACGCGAATTTTAACAAAATATTAACGCTTACAATTTAGGTGGCACTTTTC
GGGGAAATGTGCGCGGAACCCCTATTTGTTTATTTTTCTAAATACATTCAAATATGTATCCGCTCATGAG
ACAATAACCCTGATAAATGCTTCAATAATATTGAAAAAGGAAGAGTATGAGTATTCAACATTTCCGTGTC
GCCCTTATTCCCTTTTTTGCGGCATTTTGCCTTCCTGTTTTTGCTCACCCAGAAACGCTGGTGAAAGTAA
AAGATGCTGAAGATCAGTTGGGTGCACGAGTGGGTTACATCGAACTGGATCTCAACAGCGGTAAGATCCT
TGAGAGTTTTCGCCCCGAAGAACGTTTTCCAATGATGAGCACTTTTAAAGTTCTGCTATGTGGCGCGGTA
TTATCCCGTATTGACGCCGGGCAAGAGCAACTCGGTCGCCGCATACACTATTCTCAGAATGACTTGGTTG
AGTACTCACCAGTCACAGAAAAGCATCTTACGGATGGCATGACAGTAAGAGAATTATGCAGTGCTGCCAT
AACCATGAGTGATAACACTGCGGCCAACTTACTTCTGACAACGATCGGAGGACCGAAGGAGCTAACCGCT
TTTTTGCACAACATGGGGGATCATGTAACTCGCCTTGATCGTTGGGAACCGGAGCTGAATGAAGCCATAC
CAAACGACGAGCGTGACACCACGATGCCTGTAGCAATGGCAACAACGTTGCGCAAACTATTAACTGGCGA
ACTACTTACTCTAGCTTCCCGGCAACAATTAATAGACTGGATGGAGGCGGATAAAGTTGCAGGACCACTT
CTGCGCTCGGCCCTTCCGGCTGGCTGGTTTATTGCTGATAAATCTGGAGCCGGTGAGCGTGGGTCTCGCG
GTATCATTGCAGCACTGGGGCCAGATGGTAAGCCCTCCCGTATCGTAGTTATCTACACGACGGGGAGTCA
GGCAACTATGGATGAACGAAATAGACAGATCGCTGAGATAGGTGCCTCACTGATTAAGCATTGGTAACTG
TCAGACCAAGTTTACTCATATATACTTTAGATTGATTTAAAACTTCATTTTTAATTTAAAAGGATCTAGG
TGAAGATCCTTTTTGATAATCTCATGACCAAAATCCCTTAACGTGAGTTTTCGTTCCACTGAGCGTCAGA
CCCCGTAGAAAAGATCAAAGGATCTTCTTGAGATCCTTTTTTTCTGCGCGTAATCTGCTGCTTGCAAACA
AAAAAACCACCGCTACCAGCGGTGGTTTGTTTGCCGGATCAAGAGCTACCAACTCTTTTTCCGAAGGTAA
CTGGCTTCAGCAGAGCGCAGATACCAAATACTGTTCTTCTAGTGTAGCCGTAGTTAGGCCACCACTTCAA
GAACTCTGTAGCACCGCCTACATACCTCGCTCTGCTAATCCTGTTACCAGTGGCTGCTGCCAGTGGCGAT
AAGTCGTGTCTTACCGGGTTGGACTCAAGACGATAGTTACCGGATAAGGCGCAGCGGTCGGGCTGAACGG
GGGGTTCGTGCACACAGCCCAGCTTGGAGCGAACGACCTACACCGAACTGAGATACCTACAGCGTGAGCT
ATGAGAAAGCGCCACGCTTCCCGAAGGGAGAAAGGCGGACAGGTATCCGGTAAGCGGCAGGGTCGGAACA
GGAGAGCGCACGAGGGAGCTTCCAGGGGGAAACGCCTGGTATCTTTATAGTCCTGTCGGGTTTCGCCACC
TCTGACTTGAGCGTCGATTTTTGTGATGCTCGTCAGGGGGGCGGAGCCTATGGAAAAACGCCAGCAACGC
GGCCTTTTTACGGTTCCTGGCCTTTTGCTGGCCTTTTGCTCACATGTTCTTTCCTGCGTTATCCCCTGAT
TCTGTGGATAACCGTATTACCGCCTTTGAGTGAGCTGATACCGCTCGCCGCAGCCGAACGACCGAGCGCA
GCGAGTCAGTGAGCGAGGAAGCGGAAGAGCGCCCAATACGCAAACCGCCTCTCCCCGCGCGTTGGCCGAT
TCATTAATGCAGCTGGCACGACAGGTTTCCCGACTGGAAAGCGGGCAGTGAGCGCAACGCAATTAATGTG
AGTTAGCTCACTCATTAGGCACCCCAGGCTTTACACTTTATGCTTCCGGCTCGTATGTTGTGTGGAATTG
TGAGCGGATAACAATTTCACACAGGAAACAGCTATGACCATGATTACGCCAAGCGCGCAATTAACCCTCA
CTAAAGGGAACAAAAGCTGGAGCTGCAAGCTTAATGTAGTCTTATGCAATACTCTTGTAGTCTTGCAACA
TGGTAACGATGAGTTAGCAACATGCCTTACAAGGAGAGAAAAAGCACCGTGCATGCCGATTGGTGGAAGT
AAGGTGGTACGATCGTGCCTTATTAGGAAGGCAACAGACGGGTCTGACATGGATTGGACGAACCACTGAA
TTGCCGCATTGCAGAGATATTGTATTTAAGTGCCTAGCTCGATACATAAACGGGTCTCTCTGGTTAGACC
AGATCTGAGCCTGGGAGCTCTCTGGCTAACTAGGGAACCCACTGCTTAAGCCTCAATAAAGCTTGCCTTG
AGTGCTTCAAGTAGTGTGTGCCCGTCTGTTGTGTGACTCTGGTAACTAGAGATCCCTCAGACCCTTTTAG
TCAGTGTGGAAAATCTCTAGCAGTGGCGCCCGAACAGGGACTTGAAAGCGAAAGGGAAACCAGAGGAGCT
CTCTCGACGCAGGACTCGGCTTGCTGAAGCGCGCACGGCAAGAGGCGAGGGGCGGCGACTGGTGAGTACG
CCAAAAATTTTGACTAGCGGAGGCTAGAAGGAGAGAGATGGGTGCGAGAGCGTCAGTATTAAGCGGGGGA
GAATTAGATCGCGATGGGAAAAAATTCGGTTAAGGCCAGGGGGAAAGAAAAAATATAAATTAAAACATAT
AGTATGGGCAAGCAGGGAGCTAGAACGATTCGCAGTTAATCCTGGCCTGTTAGAAACATCAGAAGGCTGT
AGACAAATACTGGGACAGCTACAACCATCCCTTCAGACAGGATCAGAAGAACTTAGATCATTATATAATA
CAGTAGCAACCCTCTATTGTGTGCATCAAAGGATAGAGATAAAAGACACCAAGGAAGCTTTAGACAAGAT
AGAGGAAGAGCAAAACAAAAGTAAGACCACCGCACAGCAAGCGGCCGCTGATCTTCAGACCTGGAGGAGG
AGATATGAGGGACAATTGGAGAAGTGAATTATATAAATATAAAGTAGTAAAAATTGAACCATTAGGAGTA
GCACCCACCAAGGCAAAGAGAAGAGTGGTGCAGAGAGAAAAAAGAGCAGTGGGAATAGGAGCTTTGTTCC
TTGGGTTCTTGGGAGCAGCAGGAAGCACTATGGGCGCAGCGTCAATGACGCTGACGGTACAGGCCAGACA
ATTATTGTCTGGTATAGTGCAGCAGCAGAACAATTTGCTGAGGGCTATTGAGGCGCAACAGCATCTGTTG
CAACTCACAGTCTGGGGCATCAAGCAGCTCCAGGCAAGAATCCTGGCTGTGGAAAGATACCTAAAGGATC
AACAGCTCCTGGGGATTTGGGGTTGCTCTGGAAAACTCATTTGCACCACTGCTGTGCCTTGGAATGCTAG
TTGGAGTAATAAATCTCTGGAACAGATTTGGAATCACACGACCTGGATGGAGTGGGACAGAGAAATTAAC
AATTACACAAGCTTAATACACTCCTTAATTGAAGAATCGCAAAACCAGCAAGAAAAGAATGAACAAGAAT
TATTGGAATTAGATAAATGGGCAAGTTTGTGGAATTGGTTTAACATAACAAATTGGCTGTGGTATATAAA
ATTATTCATAATGATAGTAGGAGGCTTGGTAGGTTTAAGAATAGTTTTTGCTGTACTTTCTATAGTGAAT
AGAGTTAGGCAGGGATATTCACCATTATCGTTTCAGACCCACCTCCCAACCCCGAGGGGACCCATGCATT
GCATCTCAATTAGTCAGCAACCAGGTGTGGAAAGTCCCCAGGCTCCCCAGCAGGCAGAAGTATGCAAAGC
ATGCGTCTCAATTAGTCAGCAACCATAGTCCCGCCCCTAACTCCGCCCATCCCGCCCCTAACTCCGCCCA
GTTCCGCCCATTCTCCGCCCCATGGCTGACTAATTTTTTTTATTTATGCAGAGGCCGAGGCCGCCTCGGC
CTCTGAGCTATTCCAGAAGTAGTGAGGAGGCTTTTTTGGAGGCCTAGGCTTTTGCAAAAAGCTTTCTAGA
GGTACCACCGGAGCTTACCATGACCGAGTACAAGCCCACGGTGCGCCTCGCCACCCGCGACGACGTCCCC
AGGGCCGTACGCACCCTCGCCGCCGCGTTCGCCGACTACCCCGCCACGCGCCACACCGTCGATCCGGACC
GCCACATCGAGCGGGTCACCGAGCTGCAAGAACTCTTCCTCACGCGCGTCGGGCTCGACATCGGCAAGGT
GTGGGTCGCGGACGACGGCGCCGCCGTGGCGGTCTGGACCACGCCGGAGAGCGTCGAAGCG
Features (pLannotate 1.2.2; 39 found; start..end, strand, type, name):
      3..140     +  CDS            env (fragment): ENV_HV1H2 - Experimental evidence at protein level: Swiss-Prot protein existence level 1. [Transmembrane protein gp41]: Acts as a class I viral fusion protein. Under the current model, the protein has at least 3 conformational states: pre-fusion native state, pre-hairpin intermediate state, and post-fusion hairpin state. During fusion of viral and target intracellular membranes, the coiled coil regions (heptad repeats) assume a trimer-of-hairpins structure, positioning the fusion peptide in close proximity to the C-terminal region of the ectodomain. The formation of this structure appears to d
    147..170     +  promoter       SV40 promoter (fragment): SV40 early promoter
    171..242     +  promoter       SV40 promoter (fragment): SV40 enhancer and early promoter
    266..401     +  rep_origin     SV40 ori: SV40 origin of replication
    447..1043    +  CDS            PuroR (fragment): puromycin N-acetyltransferase; pac from Streptomyces; confers resistance to puromycin
   1092..1209    +  misc_feature   cPPT/CTS: central polypurine tract and central termination sequence of HIV-1
   1274..1340    +  CDS            small t antigen (fragment): SV40 (simian virus 40) small t antigen
   1347..2525    +  promoter       EF-1α promoter: strong constitutive promoter for human elongation factor EF-1α
   2546..2563    +  protein_bind   attB1 (fragment): mutant version of attB; core recombination site for the Gateway® BP reaction BP Clonase™
   2569..3138    +  CDS            SLC31A1: COPT1_HUMAN - Also known as COPT1, CTR1. Experimental evidence at protein level: Swiss-Prot protein existence level 1. High-affinity, saturable copper transporter involved in dietary copper uptake. From Homo sapiens (Human).
   3141..3164    -  protein_bind   attB2: mutant version of attB; recombination site for the Gateway® BP reaction BP Clonase™
   3172..3213    +  CDS            V5 tag: epitope tag from simian virus 5
   3229..3282    +  promoter       U6 promoter (fragment): RNA polymerase III promoter for human U6 snRNA
   3324..3912    +  misc_feature   WPRE: woodchuck hepatitis virus posttranscriptional regulatory element
   3963..3982    +  misc_feature   cPPT/CTS (fragment): central polypurine tract and central termination sequence of HIV-1
   3984..4217    +  LTR            3' LTR (ΔU3): self-inactivating 3' long terminal repeat (LTR) from HIV-1
   4295..4416    +  polyA_signal   SV40 poly(A) signal: SV40 polyadenylation signal
   4456..4591    +  rep_origin     SV40 ori: SV40 origin of replication
   4612..4630    -  promoter       T7 promoter: promoter for bacteriophage T7 RNA polymerase
   4638..4793    +  CDS            lacZα (fragment): LacZα fragment of β-galactosidase; lacZ fragment
   4798..5226    +  rep_origin     f1 ori (sequence partly withheld): f1 bacteriophage origin of replication; arrow indicates direction of (+) strand synthesis
   5279..5383    +  promoter       AmpR promoter: bla
   5384..6244    +  CDS            AmpR: β-lactamase; bla; confers resistance to ampicillin, carbenicillin, and related antibiotics
   6415..7003    +  rep_origin     ori: high-copy-number ColE1/pMB1/pBR322/pUC origin of replication
   7186..7278    +  CDS            lacI (fragment): lac repressor; lacI; The lac repressor binds to the lac operator to inhibit transcription in E. coli. This inhibition can be relieved by adding lactose or isopropyl-β-D-thiogalactopyranoside (IPTG).
   7291..7312    +  protein_bind   CAP binding site: CAP binding activates transcription in the presence of cAMP. E. coli catabolite activator protein
   7327..7357    +  promoter       lac promoter: promoter for the E. coli lac operon
   7365..7381    +  protein_bind   lac operator: The lac repressor binds to the lac operator to inhibit transcription in E. coli. This inhibition can be relieved by adding lactose or isopropyl-β-D-thiogalactopyranoside (IPTG). lac repressor encoded by lacI
   7426..7444    +  promoter       T3 promoter: promoter for bacteriophage T3 RNA polymerase
   7472..7698    +  promoter       RSV promoter: Rous sarcoma virus enhancer/promoter
   7699..7879    +  LTR            5' LTR (truncated): truncated 5' long terminal repeat (LTR) from HIV-1
   7926..8051    +  misc_feature   HIV-1 Ψ: packaging signal of human immunodeficiency virus type 1
   8035..8398    +  CDS            HIV-1 gag (fragment): gag protein from human immunodeficiency virus 1; gag
   8544..8777    +  misc_feature   RRE: The Rev response element (RRE) of HIV-1 allows for Rev-dependent mRNA export from the nucleus to the cytoplasm.
   9154..9180    +  CDS            Rev (fragment): human immunodeficiency virus 1 (HIV-1) Rev protein; rev; enhances nuclear export of unspliced and incompletely spliced viral mRNAs
   9187..9210    +  promoter       SV40 promoter (fragment): SV40 early promoter
   9211..9282    +  promoter       SV40 promoter (fragment): SV40 enhancer and early promoter
   9306..9441    +  rep_origin     SV40 ori: SV40 origin of replication
   9487..9738    +  CDS            PuroR (fragment): puromycin N-acetyltransferase; pac from Streptomyces; confers resistance to puromycin
