[The description below was written by a language model from this plasmid's Addgene catalogue record and pLannotate feature annotations shown in this document.]
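Description:
PLX_307 SLC31A1 is a third-generation, self-inactivating HIV-1 lentiviral expression plasmid carrying the human copper transporter SLC31A1 (also called CTR1 or COPT1). The catalogue entry lists the backbone as plentiCRISPv2, but the name and the annotated features fit a pLX307-type Gateway ORF-expression vector instead. No Cas9 or guide RNA scaffold is annotated, and only a short fragment of a U6 promoter is detected. In bacteria the plasmid replicates from a high-copy ColE1/pUC origin and is selected with ampicillin through the bla gene. An f1 origin and remnants of a lac/T3/T7 cloning region are also present.

The viral genome is transcribed from an RSV promoter fused to a truncated 5' LTR. It is followed by the Ψ packaging signal with a partial gag sequence, the RRE for Rev-dependent nuclear export, and a cPPT/CTS. It ends in a ΔU3 3' LTR with a downstream SV40 polyadenylation signal. Two expression units sit within this frame. An SV40 early promoter drives puromycin N-acetyltransferase for selection of transduced mammalian cells. A full-length EF-1α promoter drives the SLC31A1 coding sequence, which is flanked by attB1 and attB2 sites left by Gateway recombination, although the record lists the cloning method as restriction enzyme. A V5 epitope tag lies just downstream of attB2. Whether it is fused in frame to the transporter cannot be determined from the feature table. A WPRE after the cassette enhances transcript stability and expression.

The SV40 promoter and PuroR annotations appear at both ends of the sequence record, which suggests overlap in the assembled circular read rather than a true duplication. The stated purpose is lentiviral overexpression of SLC31A1, and the associated publication concerns copper-induced cell death.
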