Addgene plasmid #184491: PLX_307 SLC31A1
Purpose: Lentivirus expression for SLC31A1 gene
Depositing lab: Todd Golub & Peter Tsvetkov. Depositing organization: Broad Institute. Publication: Copper induces cell death by targeting lipoylated TCA cycle proteins. Tsvetkov P, Coy S, Petrova B, Dreishpoon M, Verma A, Abdusamad M, Rossen J, Joesch-Cohen L, Humeidi R, Spangler RD, Eaton JK, Frenkel E, Kocak M, Corsello SM, Lutsenko S, Kanarek N, Santagata S, Golub TR. Science. 2022 Mar 18;375(6586):1254-1261. doi: 10.1126/science.abf0529. Epub 2022 Mar 17. PubMed 35298263.
Backbone
  Vector backbone: plentiCRISPv2
  Vector type: Lentiviral
  Selectable markers: Puromycin
Growth in bacteria
  Bacterial resistance: Ampicillin, 100 μg/mL
  Growth temperature: 37°C
  Growth strain: NEB Stable
  Copy number: High Copy
Gene/Insert
  Gene/Insert name: SLC31A1
  Species: H. sapiens (human)
  Entrez Gene: SLC31A1 (a.k.a. COPT1, CTR1, NSCT)
  Cloning method: Restriction Enzyme; 5′ cloning site Unknown (unknown if destroyed); 3′ cloning site Unknown (unknown if destroyed)
Terms and licenses: Academic/Nonprofit Terms; Industry Terms: Not Available to Industry
How to cite: PLX_307 SLC31A1 was a gift from Todd Golub & Peter Tsvetkov (Addgene plasmid # 184491 ; http://n2t.net/addgene:184491 ; RRID:Addgene_184491)
